Addgene plasmid #77662: SEPHS2 gRNA (BRDN0001146226)
Purpose: 3rd generation lentiviral gRNA plasmid targeting human SEPHS2
Depositing lab: John Doench & David Root. Depositing organization: Broad Institute. Publication: Optimized sgRNA design to maximize activity and minimize off-target effects of CRISPR-Cas9. Doench JG, Fusi N, Sullender M, Hegde M, Vaimberg EW, Donovan KF, Smith I, Tothova Z, Wilen C, Orchard R, Virgin HW, Listgarten J, Root DE. Nat Biotechnol. 2016 Jan 18. doi: 10.1038/nbt.3437. PubMed 26780180.
Backbone
  Vector backbone: lentiGuide-Puro
  Backbone manufacturer: Zhang Lab (Addgene plasmid # 52963)
  Vector type: Mammalian Expression, Lentiviral, CRISPR
  Selectable markers: Puromycin
Growth in bacteria
  Bacterial resistance: Ampicillin, 100 μg/mL
  Growth temperature: 37°C
  Growth strain: DH5alpha
  Copy number: High Copy
Gene/Insert
  Gene/Insert name: SEPHS2 (alt names: SEPHS2; NM_012248.3)
  gRNA/shRNA sequence: ATTTGGTTGGCATACTACAG
  Species: H. sapiens (human)
  Entrez Gene: SEPHS2 (a.k.a. SPS2)
  Promoter: hU6
  Cloning method: Unknown
  Sequencing primers: 5′ U6-F; 3′ pS2-R
Terms and licenses: Academic/Nonprofit Terms; Industry Terms: Not Available to Industry
Depositor comments: The gRNA was designed to target the following Genbank reference sequence(s): NM_012248.3. Note that this plasmid does NOT contain Cas9. It should be used in conjunction with lentiCas9-Blast (Addgene #52962) or otherwise with cell lines already expressing Cas9. Browse the full kinome gRNA library at http://www.addgene.org/pooled-library/broadgpp-human-kinome/ or visit http://www.broadinstitute.org/rnai/public/ for detailed protocols and information.
How to cite: SEPHS2 gRNA (BRDN0001146226) was a gift from John Doench & David Root (Addgene plasmid # 77662 ; http://n2t.net/addgene:77662 ; RRID:Addgene_77662)
