[The description below was written by a language model from this plasmid's Addgene catalogue record and pLannotate feature annotations shown in this document.]
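Description:
SEPHS2 gRNA (BRDN0001146226) is a third-generation lentiviral CRISPR guide plasmid built on the lentiGuide-Puro backbone and designed to target human SEPHS2 (also known as SPS2), with the guide chosen against the NM_012248.3 reference transcript. In bacteria it is maintained as a high-copy plasmid through a ColE1/pUC-type origin and selected with ampicillin via the β-lactamase gene. The annotated 8.3 kb sequence also carries an f1 origin, an SV40 origin and poly(A) signal, and leftover lac and T7/T3 cloning-vector elements outside the viral region.

The lentiviral cassette begins with an RSV promoter fused to a truncated HIV-1 5' LTR, which drives Tat-independent production of the genomic RNA in packaging cells. This is followed by the Ψ packaging signal with a partial gag sequence, and the Rev response element for nuclear export. Downstream, a human U6 RNA polymerase III promoter transcribes the SEPHS2-specific spacer joined to the Streptococcus pyogenes Cas9 guide RNA scaffold. A cPPT/CTS element follows, and then an EF-1α promoter with its first intron drives puromycin N-acetyltransferase so that transduced mammalian cells can be selected. A WPRE enhances transcript expression, and a ΔU3 self-inactivating 3' LTR closes the provirus.

The plasmid does not encode Cas9, so it must be paired with a separate Cas9 vector such as lentiCas9-Blast or used in cells that already express the nuclease. It belongs to a human kinome guide collection associated with work on optimized sgRNA design, and is suited to SEPHS2 knockout by lentiviral delivery.
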