Features (pLannotate 1.2.2; 29 found; start..end, strand, type, name):
     14..80      +  CDS            small t antigen (fragment): SV40 (simian virus 40) small t antigen
    106..317     +  promoter       EF-1α core promoter: core promoter for human elongation factor EF-1α
    318..1256    +  intron         EF-1α intron A: intron upstream of the start codon of human EF-1α
   1278..1877    +  CDS            PuroR (fragment): puromycin N-acetyltransferase; pac from Streptomyces; confers resistance to puromycin
   1893..2481    +  misc_feature   WPRE: woodchuck hepatitis virus posttranscriptional regulatory element
   2532..2551    +  misc_feature   cPPT/CTS (fragment): central polypurine tract and central termination sequence of HIV-1
   2553..2786    +  LTR            3' LTR (ΔU3): self-inactivating 3' long terminal repeat (LTR) from HIV-1
   2864..2985    +  polyA_signal   SV40 poly(A) signal: SV40 polyadenylation signal
   3025..3160    +  rep_origin     SV40 ori: SV40 origin of replication
   3181..3199    -  promoter       T7 promoter: promoter for bacteriophage T7 RNA polymerase
   3207..3362    +  CDS            lacZα (fragment): LacZα fragment of β-galactosidase; lacZ fragment
   3367..3795    +  rep_origin     f1 ori (sequence partly withheld): f1 bacteriophage origin of replication; arrow indicates direction of (+) strand synthesis
   3848..3952    +  promoter       AmpR promoter: bla
   3953..4813    +  CDS            AmpR: β-lactamase; bla; confers resistance to ampicillin, carbenicillin, and related antibiotics
   4984..5572    +  rep_origin     ori: high-copy-number ColE1/pMB1/pBR322/pUC origin of replication
   5755..5847    +  CDS            lacI (fragment): lac repressor; lacI; The lac repressor binds to the lac operator to inhibit transcription in E. coli. This inhibition can be relieved by adding lactose or isopropyl-β-D-thiogalactopyranoside (IPTG).
   5860..5881    +  protein_bind   CAP binding site: CAP binding activates transcription in the presence of cAMP. E. coli catabolite activator protein
   5896..5926    +  promoter       lac promoter: promoter for the E. coli lac operon
   5934..5950    +  protein_bind   lac operator: The lac repressor binds to the lac operator to inhibit transcription in E. coli. This inhibition can be relieved by adding lactose or isopropyl-β-D-thiogalactopyranoside (IPTG). lac repressor encoded by lacI
   5995..6013    +  promoter       T3 promoter: promoter for bacteriophage T3 RNA polymerase
   6041..6267    +  promoter       RSV promoter: Rous sarcoma virus enhancer/promoter
   6268..6448    +  LTR            5' LTR (truncated): truncated 5' long terminal repeat (LTR) from HIV-1
   6495..6620    +  misc_feature   HIV-1 Ψ: packaging signal of human immunodeficiency virus type 1
   6604..6967    +  CDS            HIV-1 gag (fragment): gag protein from human immunodeficiency virus 1; gag
   7113..7346    +  misc_feature   RRE: The Rev response element (RRE) of HIV-1 allows for Rev-dependent mRNA export from the nucleus to the cytoplasm.
   7723..7749    +  CDS            Rev (fragment): human immunodeficiency virus 1 (HIV-1) Rev protein; rev; enhances nuclear export of unspliced and incompletely spliced viral mRNAs
   7753..7993    +  promoter       U6 promoter: RNA polymerase III promoter for human U6 snRNA
   8023..8098    +  misc_RNA       gRNA scaffold: guide RNA scaffold for the Streptococcus pyogenes CRISPR/Cas9 system
   8154..8271    +  misc_feature   cPPT/CTS: central polypurine tract and central termination sequence of HIV-1
>Addgene plasmid #77662 | SEPHS2 gRNA (BRDN0001146226) | addgene full sequence | sequence record 188190 | Addgene Assembled Sequence
CCCGGGTGCAAAGATGGATAAAGTTTTAAACAGAGAGGAATCTTTGCAGCTAATGGACCTTCTAGGTCTT
GAAAGGAGTGGGAATTGGCTCCGGTGCCCGTCAGTGGGCAGAGCGCACATCGCCCACAGTCCCCGAGAAG
TTGGGGGGAGGGGTCGGCAATTGATCCGGTGCCTAGAGAAGGTGGCGCGGGGTAAACTGGGAAAGTGATG
TCGTGTACTGGCTCCGCCTTTTTCCCGAGGGTGGGGGAGAACCGTATATAAGTGCAGTAGTCGCCGTGAA
CGTTCTTTTTCGCAACGGGTTTGCCGCCAGAACACAGGTAAGTGCCGTGTGTGGTTCCCGCGGGCCTGGC
CTCTTTACGGGTTATGGCCCTTGCGTGCCTTGAATTACTTCCACCTGGCTGCAGTACGTGATTCTTGATC
CCGAGCTTCGGGTTGGAAGTGGGTGGGAGAGTTCGAGGCCTTGCGCTTAAGGAGCCCCTTCGCCTCGTGC
TTGAGTTGAGGCCTGGCCTGGGCGCTGGGGCCGCCGCGTGCGAATCTGGTGGCACCTTCGCGCCTGTCTC
GCTGCTTTCGATAAGTCTCTAGCCATTTAAAATTTTTGATGACCTGCTGCGACGCTTTTTTTCTGGCAAG
ATAGTCTTGTAAATGCGGGCCAAGATCTGCACACTGGTATTTCGGTTTTTGGGGCCGCGGGCGGCGACGG
GGCCCGTGCGTCCCAGCGCACATGTTCGGCGAGGCGGGGCCTGCGAGCGCGGCCACCGAGAATCGGACGG
GGGTAGTCTCAAGCTGGCCGGCCTGCTCTGGTGCCTGGCCTCGCGCCGCCGTGTATCGCCCCGCCCTGGG
CGGCAAGGCTGGCCCGGTCGGCACCAGTTGCGTGAGCGGAAAGATGGCCGCTTCCCGGCCCTGCTGCAGG
GAGCTCAAAATGGAGGACGCGGCGCTCGGGAGAGCGGGCGGGTGAGTCACCCACACAAAGGAAAAGGGCC
TTTCCGTCCTCAGCCGTCGCTTCATGTGACTCCACGGAGTACCGGGCGCCGTCCAGGCACCTCGATTAGT
TCTCGAGCTTTTGGAGTACGTCGTCTTTAGGTTGGGGGGAGGGGTTTTATGCGATGGAGTTTCCCCACAC
TGAGTGGGTGGAGACTGAAGTTAGGCCAGCTTGGCACTTGATGTAATTCTCCTTGGAATTTGCCCTTTTT
GAGTTTGGATCTTGGTTCATTCTCAAGCCTCAGACAGTGGTTCAAAGTTTTTTTCTTCCATTTCAGGTGT
CGTGACGTACGGCCACCATGACCGAGTACAAGCCCACGGTGCGCCTCGCCACCCGCGACGACGTCCCCAG
GGCCGTACGCACCCTCGCCGCCGCGTTCGCCGACTACCCCGCCACGCGCCACACCGTCGATCCGGACCGC
CACATCGAGCGGGTCACCGAGCTGCAAGAACTCTTCCTCACGCGCGTCGGGCTCGACATCGGCAAGGTGT
GGGTCGCGGACGACGGCGCCGCCGTGGCGGTCTGGACCACGCCGGAGAGCGTCGAAGCGGGGGCGGTGTT
CGCCGAGATCGGCCCGCGCATGGCCGAGTTGAGCGGTTCCCGGCTGGCCGCGCAGCAACAGATGGAAGGC
CTCCTGGCGCCGCACCGGCCCAAGGAGCCCGCGTGGTTCCTGGCCACCGTCGGAGTCTCGCCCGACCACC
AGGGCAAGGGTCTGGGCAGCGCCGTCGTGCTCCCCGGAGTGGAGGCGGCCGAGCGCGCCGGGGTGCCCGC
CTTCCTGGAGACCTCCGCGCCCCGCAACCTCCCCTTCTACGAGCGGCTCGGCTTCACCGTCACCGCCGAC
GTCGAGGTGCCCGAAGGACCGCGCACCTGGTGCATGACCCGCAAGCCCGGTGCCTGAACGCGTTAAGTCG
ACAATCAACCTCTGGATTACAAAATTTGTGAAAGATTGACTGGTATTCTTAACTATGTTGCTCCTTTTAC
GCTATGTGGATACGCTGCTTTAATGCCTTTGTATCATGCTATTGCTTCCCGTATGGCTTTCATTTTCTCC
TCCTTGTATAAATCCTGGTTGCTGTCTCTTTATGAGGAGTTGTGGCCCGTTGTCAGGCAACGTGGCGTGG
TGTGCACTGTGTTTGCTGACGCAACCCCCACTGGTTGGGGCATTGCCACCACCTGTCAGCTCCTTTCCGG
GACTTTCGCTTTCCCCCTCCCTATTGCCACGGCGGAACTCATCGCCGCCTGCCTTGCCCGCTGCTGGACA
GGGGCTCGGCTGTTGGGCACTGACAATTCCGTGGTGTTGTCGGGGAAATCATCGTCCTTTCCTTGGCTGC
TCGCCTGTGTTGCCACCTGGATTCTGCGCGGGACGTCCTTCTGCTACGTCCCTTCGGCCCTCAATCCAGC
GGACCTTCCTTCCCGCGGCCTGCTGCCGGCTCTGCGGCCTCTTCCGCGTCTTCGCCTTCGCCCTCAGACG
AGTCGGATCTCCCTTTGGGCCGCCTCCCCGCGTCGACTTTAAGACCAATGACTTACAAGGCAGCTGTAGA
TCTTAGCCACTTTTTAAAAGAAAAGGGGGGACTGGAAGGGCTAATTCACTCCCAACGAAGACAAGATCTG
CTTTTTGCTTGTACTGGGTCTCTCTGGTTAGACCAGATCTGAGCCTGGGAGCTCTCTGGCTAACTAGGGA
ACCCACTGCTTAAGCCTCAATAAAGCTTGCCTTGAGTGCTTCAAGTAGTGTGTGCCCGTCTGTTGTGTGA
CTCTGGTAACTAGAGATCCCTCAGACCCTTTTAGTCAGTGTGGAAAATCTCTAGCAGTACGTATAGTAGT
TCATGTCATCTTATTATTCAGTATTTATAACTTGCAAAGAAATGAATATCAGAGAGTGAGAGGAACTTGT
TTATTGCAGCTTATAATGGTTACAAATAAAGCAATAGCATCACAAATTTCACAAATAAAGCATTTTTTTC
ACTGCATTCTAGTTGTGGTTTGTCCAAACTCATCAATGTATCTTATCATGTCTGGCTCTAGCTATCCCGC
CCCTAACTCCGCCCATCCCGCCCCTAACTCCGCCCAGTTCCGCCCATTCTCCGCCCCATGGCTGACTAAT
TTTTTTTATTTATGCAGAGGCCGAGGCCGCCTCGGCCTCTGAGCTATTCCAGAAGTAGTGAGGAGGCTTT
TTTGGAGGCCTAGGGACGTACCCAATTCGCCCTATAGTGAGTCGTATTACGCGCGCTCACTGGCCGTCGT
TTTACAACGTCGTGACTGGGAAAACCCTGGCGTTACCCAACTTAATCGCCTTGCAGCACATCCCCCTTTC
GCCAGCTGGCGTAATAGCGAAGAGGCCCGCACCGATCGCCCTTCCCAACAGTTGCGCAGCCTGAATGGCG
AATGGG
[124 nt withheld, positions 3367-3490]
C
[91 nt withheld, positions 3492-3582]
A
[49 nt withheld, positions 3584-3632]
CCTTTGACGTTGGAGTCCACGTTCTTT
[37 nt withheld, positions 3660-3696]
ACCCTATCTCGGTCTATTCTTTTGATTTATAAGGGATTTTGCCGATTTCGGCCTATTGGTTAAAAAATGA
GCTGATTTAACAAAAATTTAACGCGAATTTTAACAAAATATTAACGCTTACAATTTAGGTGGCACTTTTC
GGGGAAATGTGCGCGGAACCCCTATTTGTTTATTTTTCTAAATACATTCAAATATGTATCCGCTCATGAG
ACAATAACCCTGATAAATGCTTCAATAATATTGAAAAAGGAAGAGTATGAGTATTCAACATTTCCGTGTC
GCCCTTATTCCCTTTTTTGCGGCATTTTGCCTTCCTGTTTTTGCTCACCCAGAAACGCTGGTGAAAGTAA
AAGATGCTGAAGATCAGTTGGGTGCACGAGTGGGTTACATCGAACTGGATCTCAACAGCGGTAAGATCCT
TGAGAGTTTTCGCCCCGAAGAACGTTTTCCAATGATGAGCACTTTTAAAGTTCTGCTATGTGGCGCGGTA
TTATCCCGTATTGACGCCGGGCAAGAGCAACTCGGTCGCCGCATACACTATTCTCAGAATGACTTGGTTG
AGTACTCACCAGTCACAGAAAAGCATCTTACGGATGGCATGACAGTAAGAGAATTATGCAGTGCTGCCAT
AACCATGAGTGATAACACTGCGGCCAACTTACTTCTGACAACGATCGGAGGACCGAAGGAGCTAACCGCT
TTTTTGCACAACATGGGGGATCATGTAACTCGCCTTGATCGTTGGGAACCGGAGCTGAATGAAGCCATAC
CAAACGACGAGCGTGACACCACGATGCCTGTAGCAATGGCAACAACGTTGCGCAAACTATTAACTGGCGA
ACTACTTACTCTAGCTTCCCGGCAACAATTAATAGACTGGATGGAGGCGGATAAAGTTGCAGGACCACTT
CTGCGCTCGGCCCTTCCGGCTGGCTGGTTTATTGCTGATAAATCTGGAGCCGGTGAGCGTGGGTCTCGCG
GTATCATTGCAGCACTGGGGCCAGATGGTAAGCCCTCCCGTATCGTAGTTATCTACACGACGGGGAGTCA
GGCAACTATGGATGAACGAAATAGACAGATCGCTGAGATAGGTGCCTCACTGATTAAGCATTGGTAACTG
TCAGACCAAGTTTACTCATATATACTTTAGATTGATTTAAAACTTCATTTTTAATTTAAAAGGATCTAGG
TGAAGATCCTTTTTGATAATCTCATGACCAAAATCCCTTAACGTGAGTTTTCGTTCCACTGAGCGTCAGA
CCCCGTAGAAAAGATCAAAGGATCTTCTTGAGATCCTTTTTTTCTGCGCGTAATCTGCTGCTTGCAAACA
AAAAAACCACCGCTACCAGCGGTGGTTTGTTTGCCGGATCAAGAGCTACCAACTCTTTTTCCGAAGGTAA
CTGGCTTCAGCAGAGCGCAGATACCAAATACTGTTCTTCTAGTGTAGCCGTAGTTAGGCCACCACTTCAA
GAACTCTGTAGCACCGCCTACATACCTCGCTCTGCTAATCCTGTTACCAGTGGCTGCTGCCAGTGGCGAT
AAGTCGTGTCTTACCGGGTTGGACTCAAGACGATAGTTACCGGATAAGGCGCAGCGGTCGGGCTGAACGG
GGGGTTCGTGCACACAGCCCAGCTTGGAGCGAACGACCTACACCGAACTGAGATACCTACAGCGTGAGCT
ATGAGAAAGCGCCACGCTTCCCGAAGGGAGAAAGGCGGACAGGTATCCGGTAAGCGGCAGGGTCGGAACA
GGAGAGCGCACGAGGGAGCTTCCAGGGGGAAACGCCTGGTATCTTTATAGTCCTGTCGGGTTTCGCCACC
TCTGACTTGAGCGTCGATTTTTGTGATGCTCGTCAGGGGGGCGGAGCCTATGGAAAAACGCCAGCAACGC
GGCCTTTTTACGGTTCCTGGCCTTTTGCTGGCCTTTTGCTCACATGTTCTTTCCTGCGTTATCCCCTGAT
TCTGTGGATAACCGTATTACCGCCTTTGAGTGAGCTGATACCGCTCGCCGCAGCCGAACGACCGAGCGCA
GCGAGTCAGTGAGCGAGGAAGCGGAAGAGCGCCCAATACGCAAACCGCCTCTCCCCGCGCGTTGGCCGAT
TCATTAATGCAGCTGGCACGACAGGTTTCCCGACTGGAAAGCGGGCAGTGAGCGCAACGCAATTAATGTG
AGTTAGCTCACTCATTAGGCACCCCAGGCTTTACACTTTATGCTTCCGGCTCGTATGTTGTGTGGAATTG
TGAGCGGATAACAATTTCACACAGGAAACAGCTATGACCATGATTACGCCAAGCGCGCAATTAACCCTCA
CTAAAGGGAACAAAAGCTGGAGCTGCAAGCTTAATGTAGTCTTATGCAATACTCTTGTAGTCTTGCAACA
TGGTAACGATGAGTTAGCAACATGCCTTACAAGGAGAGAAAAAGCACCGTGCATGCCGATTGGTGGAAGT
AAGGTGGTACGATCGTGCCTTATTAGGAAGGCAACAGACGGGTCTGACATGGATTGGACGAACCACTGAA
TTGCCGCATTGCAGAGATATTGTATTTAAGTGCCTAGCTCGATACATAAACGGGTCTCTCTGGTTAGACC
AGATCTGAGCCTGGGAGCTCTCTGGCTAACTAGGGAACCCACTGCTTAAGCCTCAATAAAGCTTGCCTTG
AGTGCTTCAAGTAGTGTGTGCCCGTCTGTTGTGTGACTCTGGTAACTAGAGATCCCTCAGACCCTTTTAG
TCAGTGTGGAAAATCTCTAGCAGTGGCGCCCGAACAGGGACTTGAAAGCGAAAGGGAAACCAGAGGAGCT
CTCTCGACGCAGGACTCGGCTTGCTGAAGCGCGCACGGCAAGAGGCGAGGGGCGGCGACTGGTGAGTACG
CCAAAAATTTTGACTAGCGGAGGCTAGAAGGAGAGAGATGGGTGCGAGAGCGTCAGTATTAAGCGGGGGA
GAATTAGATCGCGATGGGAAAAAATTCGGTTAAGGCCAGGGGGAAAGAAAAAATATAAATTAAAACATAT
AGTATGGGCAAGCAGGGAGCTAGAACGATTCGCAGTTAATCCTGGCCTGTTAGAAACATCAGAAGGCTGT
AGACAAATACTGGGACAGCTACAACCATCCCTTCAGACAGGATCAGAAGAACTTAGATCATTATATAATA
CAGTAGCAACCCTCTATTGTGTGCATCAAAGGATAGAGATAAAAGACACCAAGGAAGCTTTAGACAAGAT
AGAGGAAGAGCAAAACAAAAGTAAGACCACCGCACAGCAAGCGGCCGCTGATCTTCAGACCTGGAGGAGG
AGATATGAGGGACAATTGGAGAAGTGAATTATATAAATATAAAGTAGTAAAAATTGAACCATTAGGAGTA
GCACCCACCAAGGCAAAGAGAAGAGTGGTGCAGAGAGAAAAAAGAGCAGTGGGAATAGGAGCTTTGTTCC
TTGGGTTCTTGGGAGCAGCAGGAAGCACTATGGGCGCAGCGTCAATGACGCTGACGGTACAGGCCAGACA
ATTATTGTCTGGTATAGTGCAGCAGCAGAACAATTTGCTGAGGGCTATTGAGGCGCAACAGCATCTGTTG
CAACTCACAGTCTGGGGCATCAAGCAGCTCCAGGCAAGAATCCTGGCTGTGGAAAGATACCTAAAGGATC
AACAGCTCCTGGGGATTTGGGGTTGCTCTGGAAAACTCATTTGCACCACTGCTGTGCCTTGGAATGCTAG
TTGGAGTAATAAATCTCTGGAACAGATTTGGAATCACACGACCTGGATGGAGTGGGACAGAGAAATTAAC
AATTACACAAGCTTAATACACTCCTTAATTGAAGAATCGCAAAACCAGCAAGAAAAGAATGAACAAGAAT
TATTGGAATTAGATAAATGGGCAAGTTTGTGGAATTGGTTTAACATAACAAATTGGCTGTGGTATATAAA
ATTATTCATAATGATAGTAGGAGGCTTGGTAGGTTTAAGAATAGTTTTTGCTGTACTTTCTATAGTGAAT
AGAGTTAGGCAGGGATATTCACCATTATCGTTTCAGACCCACCTCCCAACCCCGAGGGGACCCAGAGAGG
GCCTATTTCCCATGATTCCTTCATATTTGCATATACGATACAAGGCTGTTAGAGAGATAATTAGAATTAA
TTTGACTGTAAACACAAAGATATTAGTACAAAATACGTGACGTAGAAAGTAATAATTTCTTGGGTAGTTT
GCAGTTTTAAAATTATGTTTTAAAATGGACTATCATATGCTTACCGTAACTTGAAAGTATTTCGATTTCT
TGGCTTTATATATCTTGTGGAAAGGACGAAACACCGATTTGGTTGGCATACTACAGGTTTTAGAGCTAGA
AATAGCAAGTTAAAATAAGGCTAGTCCGTTATCAACTTGAAAAAGTGGCACCGAGTCGGTGCTTTTTTAA
GCTTGGCGTAACTAGATCTTGAGACAAATGGCAGTATTCATCCACAATTTTAAAAGAAAAGGGGGGATTG
GGGGGTACAGTGCAGGGGAAAGAATAGTAGACATAATAGCAACAGACATACAAACTAAAGAATTACAAAA
ACAAATTACAAAAATTCAAAATTTTCGGGTTTATTACAGGGACAGCAGAGATCCACTTTGGCGCCGGCTC
GAGGGGG
