>Addgene plasmid #77662 | SEPHS2 gRNA (BRDN0001146226) | depositor partial sequence | sequence record 145122 | Target Sequence
ATTTGGTTGGCATACTACAG
