>Addgene plasmid #77662 | SEPHS2 gRNA (BRDN0001146226) | addgene partial sequence | sequence record 188189 | hU6-F
CGTAGAAAGTAATAATTTCTTGGGTAGTTTGCAGTTTTAAAATTATGTTTTAAAATGGACTATCATATGC
TTACCGTAACTTGAAAGTATTTCGATTTCTTGGCTTTATATATCTTGTGGAAAGGACGAAACACCGATTT
GGTTGGCATACTACAGGTTTTAGAGCTAGAAATAGCAAGTTAAAATAAGGCTAGTCCGTTATCAACTTGA
AAAAGTGGCACCGAGTCGGTGCTTTTTTAAGCTTGGCGTAACTAGATCTTGAGACAAATGGCAGTATTCA
TCCACAATTTTAAAAGAAAAGGGGGGATTGGGGGGTACAGTGCAGGGGAAAGAATAGTAGACATAATAGC
AACAGACATACAAACTAAAGAATTACAAAAACAAATTACAAAAATTCAAAATTTTCGGGTTTATTACAGG
GACAGCAGAGATCCACTTTGGCGCCGGCTCGAGGGGGCCCGGGTGCAAAGATGGATAAAGTTTTAAACAG
AGAGGAATCTTTGCAGCTAATGGACCTTCTAGGTCTTGAAAGGAGTGGGAATTGGCTCCGGTGCCCGTCA
NTGGGCAGAG
